Addgene plasmid #24072: pBSCSX
Depositing lab: Patrick Daugherty. Depositing organization: University of California, Santa Barbara. Publication: Protease specificity determination by using cellular libraries of peptide substrates (CLiPS). Boulware KT, Daugherty PS. Proc Natl Acad Sci U S A. 2006 May 16. 103(20):7583-8. 10.1073/pnas.0511108103 PubMed 16672368.
Backbone
  Vector backbone: pBAD33
  Backbone size w/o insert (bp): 5500
  Vector type: Bacterial Expression
Growth in bacteria
  Bacterial resistance: Chloramphenicol, 25 μg/mL
  Growth temperature: 37°C
  Growth strain: DH5alpha
  Copy number: Low Copy
Gene/Insert
  Gene/Insert name: CLiPS caspase-3 substrate
  Insert size (bp): 600
  Cloning method: Restriction Enzyme; 5′ cloning site KpnI (not destroyed); 3′ cloning site HindIII (not destroyed)
  Sequencing primers: 5′ see map; 3′ see map
Terms and licenses: Academic/Nonprofit Terms; Industry Terms: Not Available to Industry
How to cite: pBSCSX was a gift from Patrick Daugherty (Addgene plasmid # 24072 ; http://n2t.net/addgene:24072 ; RRID:Addgene_24072)
