[The description below was written by a language model from this plasmid's Addgene catalogue record and pLannotate feature annotations shown in this document.]
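Description:
pBSCSX is a bacterial expression plasmid built on the pBAD33 backbone for arabinose-inducible display of a protease substrate on the surface of Escherichia coli. It replicates from the p15A origin, which gives a low-to-medium copy number and is compatible with ColE1-type plasmids. Selection is with chloramphenicol, through a cat gene driven by its own promoter. An f1 phage origin is also annotated. The remaining backbone annotations are partial hits: truncated β-lactamase and tetracycline-resistance sequences, an IS1 segment, and short ColE1-like and RSF-like origin matches. These appear to be non-functional remnants of the vector's construction history, and chloramphenicol is the only resistance listed in the record.

The expression cassette has the divergently transcribed araC regulator and the araBAD promoter, so transcription of the insert is repressed without L-arabinose and induced by it. The rrnB T1 and T2 terminators lie downstream. The insert is about 600 bp, was cloned between KpnI and HindIII, and is catalogued as a CLiPS caspase-3 substrate. The feature table finds a large fragment of ompX, an E. coli outer membrane protein, within this insert. That fits the use of an OmpX-derived scaffold to present a peptide on the cell exterior. Roughly 280 bp between the ompX match and the terminator region is unannotated, and the record does not detail the substrate sequence, any ligand-binding tags or the exact scaffold arrangement.

The associated publication describes CLiPS (cellular libraries of peptide substrates), a method for determining protease specificity by monitoring cleavage of peptides displayed on cells. In that context, this construct most plausibly serves as a defined caspase-3 substrate clone for assaying or validating cleavage, though its exact role is not stated.
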