Features (pLannotate 1.2.2; 19 found; start..end, strand, type, name):
      1..295     +  CDS            bla(M) (fragment): β-lactamase lacking the signal sequence; bla(M); allows cytosolic expression of β-lactamase
    338..793     +  rep_origin     f1 ori (sequence partly withheld): f1 bacteriophage origin of replication; arrow indicates direction of (+) strand synthesis
    904..1137    +  rep_origin     ori (fragment): high-copy-number ColE1/pMB1/pBR322/pUC origin of replication
   1348..2007    -  CDS            CmR: chloramphenicol acetyltransferase; cat; confers resistance to chloramphenicol
   2008..2110    -  promoter       cat promoter: promoter of the E. coli cat gene encoding chloramphenicol acetyltransferase
   2231..2374    +  mobile_element IS1 (fragment): prokaryotic transposable element IS1
   2493..2548    -  rep_origin     RSF ori (fragment): Plasmids containing the RSF 1030 origin of replication can be propagated in E. coli cells that contain additional plasmids with compatible origins.
   2636..3181    -  rep_origin     p15A ori: Plasmids containing the medium-copy-number p15A origin of replication can be propagated in E. coli cells that contain a second plasmid with the ColE1 origin.
   3214..3334    -  CDS            TcR (fragment): tetracycline efflux protein; tet; confers resistance to tetracycline
   3344..3362    +  promoter       tet promoter (fragment): E. coli promoter for tetracycline efflux protein gene
   3452..4330    -  CDS            araC: L-arabinose regulatory protein; araC
   4357..4641    +  promoter       araBAD promoter: araBAD; promoter of the L-arabinose operon of E. coli; the araC regulatory gene is transcribed in the opposite direction (Guzman et al., 1995)
   4662..4679    +  misc_feature   MCS (fragment): pUC18/19 multiple cloning site
   4692..5144    +  CDS            ompX (fragment): OMPX_ECOLI - Also known as ybiG. Experimental evidence at protein level: Swiss-Prot protein existence level 1. From Escherichia coli (strain K12).
   5424..5539    +  ncRNA          5S rRNA: Accession: RF00001 - 5S ribosomal RNA
   5543..5629    +  terminator     rrnB T1 terminator: Escherichia coli rrnB; transcription terminator T1 from the E. coli rrnB gene
   5721..5748    +  terminator     rrnB T2 terminator: transcription terminator T2 from the E. coli rrnB gene
   5767..5858    +  promoter       AmpR promoter: bla
   5859..5978    +  CDS            AmpR (fragment): β-lactamase; bla; confers resistance to ampicillin, carbenicillin, and related antibiotics
>Addgene plasmid #24072 | pBSCSX | depositor full sequence | sequence record 11308 | Author sequence
GCAAACTATTAACTGGCGAACTACTTACTCTAGCTTCCCGGCAACAATTAATAGACTGGATGGAGGCGGA
TAAAGTTGCAGGACCACTTCTGCGCTCGGCCCTTCCGGCTGGCTGGTTTATTGCTGATAAATCTGGAGCC
GGTGAGCGTGGGTCTCGCGGTATCATTGCAGCACTGGGGCCAGATGGTAAGCCCTCCCGTATCGTAGTTA
TCTACACGACGGGGAGTCAGGCAACTATGGATGAACGAAATAGACAGATCGCTGAGATAGGTGCCTCACT
GATTAAGCATTGGTAACTGTCAGACCAAGTTTACTCATATATACTTTAGATTGATT
[125 nt withheld, positions 337-461]
C
[141 nt withheld, positions 463-603]
CCTTTGACGTTGGAGTCCACGTTCTTTAATAGTGGACTCTTGTTCCAAACTTGAACAACACTCAACCCTA
TCTCGGGCTATTCTTTTGATTTATAAGGGATTTTGCCGATTTCGGCCTATTGGTTAAAAAATGAGCTGAT
TTAACAAAAATTTAACGCGAATTTTAACAAAATATTAACGTTTACAATTTAAAAGGATCTAGGTGAAGAT
CCTTTTTGATAATCTCATGACCAAAATCCCTTAACGTGAGTTTTCGTTCCACTGAGCGTCAGACCCCGTA
GAAAAGATCAAAGGATCTTCTTGAGATCCTTTTTTTCTGCGCGTAATCTGCTGCTTGCAAACAAAAAAAC
CACCGCTACCAGCGGTGGTTTGTTTGCCGGATCAAGAGCTACCAACTCTTTTTCCGAAGGTAACTGGCTT
CAGCAGAGCGCAGATACCAAATACTGTCCTTCTAGTGTAGCCGTAGTTAGGCCACCACTTCAAGAACTCT
GTAGCACCGCCTACATACCTCGCTCTGCTAATCCTGTTACCAGTCAGGCATTTGAGAAGCACACGGTCAC
ACTGCTTCCGGTAGTCAATAAACCGGTAAACCAGCAATAGACATAAGCGGCTATTTAACGACCCTGCCCT
GAACCGACGACCGGGTCGAATTTGCTTTCGAATTTCTGCCATTCATCCGCTTATTATCACTTATTCAGGC
GTAGCACCAGGCGTTTAAGGGCACCAATAACTGCCTTAAAAAAATTACGCCCCGCCCTGCCACTCATCGC
AGTACTGTTGTAATTCATTAAGCATTCTGCCGACATGGAAGCCATCACAGACGGCATGATGAACCTGAAT
CGCCAGCGGCATCAGCACCTTGTCGCCTTGCGTATAATATTTGCCCATGGTGAAAACGGGGGCGAAGAAG
TTGTCCATATTGGCCACGTTTAAATCAAAACTGGTGAAACTCACCCAGGGATTGGCTGAGACGAAAAACA
TATTCTCAATAAACCCTTTAGGGAAATAGGCCAGGTTTTCACCGTAACACGCCACATCTTGCGAATATAT
GTGTAGAAACTGCCGGAAATCGTCGTGGTATTCACTCCAGAGCGATGAAAACGTTTCAGTTTGCTCATGG
AAAACGGTGTAACAAGGGTGAACACTATCCCATATCACCAGCTCACCGTCTTTCATTGCCATACGGAATT
CCGGATGAGCATTCATCAGGCGGGCAAGAATGTGAATAAAGGCCGGATAAAACTTGTGCTTATTTTTCTT
TACGGTCTTTAAAAAGGCCGTAATATCCAGCTGAACGGTCTGGTTATAGGTACATTGAGCAACTGACTGA
AATGCCTCAAAATGTTCTTTACGATGCCATTGGGATATATCAACGGTGGTATATCCAGTGATTTTTTTCT
CCATTTTAGCTTCCTTAGCTCCTGAAAATCTCGATAACTCAAAAAATACGCCCGGTAGTGATCTTATTTC
ATTATGGTGAAAGTTGGAACCTCTTACGTGCCGATCAACGTCTCATTTTCGCCAAAAGTTGGCCCAGGGC
TTCCCGGTATCAACAGGGACACCAGGATTTATTTATTCTGCGAAGTGATCTTCCGTCACAGGTATTTATT
CGGCGCAAAGTGCGTCGGGTGATGCTGCCAACTTACTGATTTAGTGTATGATGGTGTTTTTGAGGTGCTC
CAGTGGCTTCTGTTTCTATCAGCTGTCCCTCCTGTTCAGCTACTGACGGGGTGGTGCGTAACGGCAAAAG
CACCGCCGGACATCAGCGCTAGCGGAGTGTATACTGGCTTACTATGTTGGCACTGATGAGGGTGTCAGTG
AAGTGCTTCATGTGGCAGGAGAAAAAAGGCTGCACCGGTGCGTCAGCAGAATATGTGATACAGGATATAT
TCCGCTTCCTCGCTCACTGACTCGCTACGCTCGGTCGTTCGACTGCGGCGAGCGGAAATGGCTTACGAAC
GGGGCGGAGATTTCCTGGAAGATGCCAGGAAGATACTTAACAGGGAAGTGAGAGGGCCGCGGCAAAGCCG
TTTTTCCATAGGCTCCGCCCCCCTGACAAGCATCACGAAATCTGACGCTCAAATCAGTGGTGGCGAAACC
CGACAGGACTATAAAGATACCAGGCGTTTCCCCCTGGCGGCTCCCTCGTGCGCTCTCCTGTTCCTGCCTT
TCGGTTTACCGGTGTCATTCCGCTGTTATGGCCGCGTTTGTCTCATTCCACGCCTGACACTCAGTTCCGG
GTAGGCAGTTCGCTCCAAGCTGGACTGTATGCACGAACCCCCCGTTCAGTCCGACCGCTGCGCCTTATCC
GGTAACTATCGTCTTGAGTCCAACCCGGAAAGACATGCAAAAGCACCACTGGCAGCAGCCACTGGTAATT
GATTTAGAGGAGTTAGTCTTGAAGTCATGCGCCGGTTAAGGCTAAACTGAAAGGACAAGTTTTGGTGACT
GCGCTCCTCCAAGCCAGTTACCTCGGTTCAAAGAGTTGGTAGCTCAGAGAACCTTCGAAAAACCGCCCTG
CAAGGCGGTTTTTTCGTTTTCAGAGCAAGAGATTACGCGCAGACCAAAACGATCTCAAGAAGATCATCTT
ATTAATCAGATAAAATATTTGCTCATGAGCCCGAAGTGGCGAGCCCGATCTTCCCCATCGGTGATGTCGG
CGATATAGGCGCCAGCAACCGCACCTGTGGCGCCGGTGATGCCGGCCACGATGCGTCCGGCGTAGAGGAT
CTGCTCATGTTTGACAGCTTATCATCGATGCATAATGTGCCTGTCAAATGGACGAAGCAGGGATTCTGCA
AACCCTATGCTACTCCGTCAAGCCGTCAATTGTCTGATTCGTTACCAATTATGACAACTTGACGGCTACA
TCATTCACTTTTTCTTCACAACCGGCACGGAACTCGCTCGGGCTGGCCCCGGTGCATTTTTTAAATACCC
GCGAGAAATAGAGTTGATCGTCAAAACCAACATTGCGACCGACGGTGGCGATAGGCATCCGGGTGGTGCT
CAAAAGCAGCTTCGCCTGGCTGATACGTTGGTCCTCGCGCCAGCTTAAGACGCTAATCCCTAACTGCTGG
CGGAAAAGATGTGACAGACGCGACGGCGACAAGCAAACATGCTGTGCGACGCTGGCGATATCAAAATTGC
TGTCTGCCAGGTGATCGCTGATGTACTGACAAGCCTCGCGTACCCGATTATCCATCGGTGGATGGAGCGA
CTCGTTAATCGCTTCCATGCGCCGCAGTAACAATTGCTCAAGCAGATTTATCGCCAGCAGCTCCGAATAG
CGCCCTTCCCCTTGCCCGGCGTTAATGATTTGCCCAAACAGGTCGCTGAAATGCGGCTGGTGCGCTTCAT
CCGGGCGAAAGAACCCCGTATTGGCAAATATTGACGGCCAGTTAAGCCATTCATGCCAGTAGGCGCGCGG
ACGAAAGTAAACCCACTGGTGATACCATTCGCGAGCCTCCGGATGACGACCGTAGTGATGAATCTCTCCT
GGCGGGAACAGCAAAATATCACCCGGTCGGCAAACAAATTCTCGTCCCTGATTTTTCACCACCCCCTGAC
CGCGAATGGTGAGATTGAGAATATAACCTTTCATTCCCAGCGGTCGGTCGATAAAAAAATCGAGATAACC
GTTGGCCTCAATCGGCGTTAAACCCGCCACCAGATGGGCATTAAACGAGTATCCCGGCAGCAGGGGATCA
TTTTGCGCTTCAGCCATACTTTTCATACTCCCGCCATTCAGAGAAGAAACCAATTGTCCATATTGCATCA
GACATTGCCGTCACTGCGTCTTTTACTGGCTCTTCTCGCTAACCAAACCGGTAACCCCGCTTATTAAAAG
CATTCTGTAACAAAGCGGGACCAAAGCCATGACAAAAACGCGTAACAAAAGTGTCTATAATCACGGCAGA
AAAGTCCACATTGATTATTTGCACGGCGTCACACTTTGCTATGCCATAGCATTTTTATCCATAAGATTAG
CGGATCCTACCTGACGCTTTTTATCGCAACTCTCTACTGTTTCTCCATACCCGTTTTTTTGGGCTAGCGA
ATTCGAGCTCGGTACCTTTGAGGTGGTTATGAAAAAAATTGCATGTCTTTCAGCACTGGCCGCAGTTCTG
GCTTTCACCGCAGGTACTTCCGTAGCTGGCCAGTCTGGCCAGTGGGTGTGCCACCCGATGTGGGAGGTGA
TGTGCCTGAGGGGAGGGTCTGGTCAAGATGAAGTTGATGGAGGGCAGTCTGGGCAGTCTGGTGACTACAA
CAAAAACCAGTACTACGGCATCACTGCTGGTCCGGCTTACCGCATTAACGACTGGGCAAGCATCTACGGT
GTAGTGGGTGTGGGTTATGGTAAATTCCAGACCACTGAATACCCGACCTACAAACACGACACCAGCGACT
ACGGTTTCTCCTACGGTGCGGGTCTGCAGTTCAACCCGATGGAAAACGTTGCTCTGGACTTCTCTTACGA
GCAGAGCCGTATTCGTAGCGTTGACGTAGGCACCTGGATTGCCGGTGTTGGTTACCGCTTCGGAGGAAGC
GGAGCGACTTCTACTGTAACTGGCGGTTACGCACAGAGCGACGCTCAGGGCCAAATGAACAAAATGGGCG
GTTTCAACCTGAAATACCGCTATGAAGAAGACAACAGCCCGCTGGGTGTGATCGGTTCTTTCACTTACAC
CGAGAAAAGCCGTACTGCAAGCTAATAAGGCCAAGGTGGCCAAGCTTGGCTGTTTTGGCGGATGAGAGAA
GATTTTCAGCCTGATACAGATTAAATCAGAACGCAGAAGCGGTCTGATAAAACAGAATTTGCCTGGCGGC
AGTAGCGCGGTGGTCCCACCTGACCCCATGCCGAACTCAGAAGTGAAACGCCGTAGCGCCGATGGTAGTG
TGGGGTCTCCCCATGCGAGAGTAGGGAACTGCCAGGCATCAAATAAAACGAAAGGCTCAGTCGAAAGACT
GGGCCTTTCGTTTTATCTGTTGTTTGTCGGTGAACGCTCTCCTGAGTAGGACAAATCCGCCGGGAGCGGA
TTTGAACGTTGCGAAGCAACGGCCCGGAGGGTGGCGGGCAGGACGCCCGCCATAAACTGCCAGGCATCAA
ATTAAGCAGAAGGCCATCCTGACGGATGGCCTTTTTGCGTTTCTACAAACTCTTTTGTTTATTTTTCTAA
ATACATTCAAATATGTATCCGCTCATGAGACAATAACCCTGATAAATGCTTCAATAATATTGAAAAAGGA
AGAGTATGAGTATTCAACATTTCCGTGTCGCCCTTATTCCCTTTTTTGCGGCATTTTGCCTTCCTGTTTT
TGCTCACCCAGAAACGCTGGTGAAAGTAAAAGATGCTGAAGATCAGTTGGGTGCA
