>Addgene plasmid #24072 | pBSCSX | addgene partial sequence | sequence record 29952 | 24072 with pBAD-fwd
CGCAACTCTCTACTGTTTCTCCATACCCGTTTTTTTGGGCTAGCGAATTCGAGCTCGGTACCTTTGAGGT
GGTTATGAAAAAAATTGCATGTCTTTCAGCACTGGCCGCAGTTCTGGCTTTCACCGCAGGTACTTCCGTA
GCTGGCCAGTCTGGCCAGTGGGTGTGCCACCCGATGTGGGAGGTGATGTGCCTGAGGGGAGGGTCTGGTC
AAGATGAAGTTGATGGAGGGCAGTCTGGGCAGTCTGGTGACTACAACAAAAACCAGTACTACGGCATCAC
TGCTGGTCCGGCTTACCGCATTAACGACTGGGCAAGCATCTACGGTGTAGTGGGTGTGGGTTATGGTAAA
TTCCAGACCACTGAATACCCGACCTACAAACACGACACCAGCGACTACGGTTTCTCCTACGGTGCGGGTC
TGCAGTTCAACCCGATGGAAAACGTTGCTCTGGACTTCTCTTACGAGCAGAGCCGTATTCGTAGCGTTGA
CGTAGGCACCTGGATTGCCGGTGTTGGTTACCGCTTCGGAGGAAGCGGAGCGACTTCTACTGTAACTGGC
GGTTACGCACAGAGCGACGCTCAGGGCCAAATGAACAAAATGGGCGGTTTCAACCTGAAATACCGCTATG
AAGAAGACAACAGCCCGCTGGGTGTGATCCGNTCTTTCACTTACACCGAGAAANCCGTACTGCAAGCTAT
AGGNCAAGTGGCANGCTTGGC
